Addgene plasmid #226548: pDest17_A1-LCD swap X6
Purpose: Bacterial expression of N-terminally 6His tagged A1-LCD X6
Depositing lab: Tanja Mittag. Depositing organization: St. Jude Children's Research Hospital. Publication: Design of intrinsically disordered protein variants with diverse structural properties. Pesce F, Bremer A, Tesei G, Hopkins JB, Grace CR, Mittag T, Lindorff-Larsen K. Sci Adv. 2024 Aug 30;10(35):eadm9926. doi: 10.1126/sciadv.adm9926. Epub 2024 Aug 28. PubMed 39196930.
Backbone
  Vector backbone: pDest17
  Backbone manufacturer: Invtirogen
  Vector type: Bacterial Expression
Growth in bacteria
  Bacterial resistance: Ampicillin, 100 μg/mL
  Growth temperature: 37°C
  Growth strain: DH5alpha
  Copy number: Low Copy
Gene/Insert
  Gene/Insert name: A1-LCD swap X6
  Species: H. sapiens (human)
  Promoter: T7
  Tag / fusion protein: 6xHis (N terminal on insert)
  Cloning method: Gateway Cloning
Terms and licenses: Academic/Nonprofit Terms; Industry Terms: Not Available to Industry
Depositor comments: TEV cleavage Site. Growth strain BL21_DE3 also recommended for this plasmid.
How to cite: pDest17_A1-LCD swap X6 was a gift from Tanja Mittag (Addgene plasmid # 226548 ; http://n2t.net/addgene:226548 ; RRID:Addgene_226548)
