[The description below was written by a language model from this plasmid's Addgene catalogue record and pLannotate feature annotations shown in this document.]
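Description:
pDest17_A1-LCD swap X6 is a bacterial expression plasmid built on the Gateway destination vector pDest17, carrying a human-derived insert named A1-LCD swap X6. The name suggests a designed variant of a low-complexity domain, and the associated publication concerns the design of intrinsically disordered protein variants, but the record does not spell out the parent gene or the nature of the "swap". The plasmid replicates from a pBR322-type ColE1 origin accompanied by the rop gene and the bom mobility region. Rop keeps copy number low, which matches the catalogue's low-copy designation despite the generic "high-copy" wording of the ori annotation. Selection is by ampicillin through the β-lactamase gene under its own promoter. The tetracycline-resistance fragments and tet promoter detected in the sequence are non-functional remnants of the pBR322 lineage.

The expression cassette runs from a T7 promoter and the phage T7 gene 10 ribosome binding site into an N-terminal histidine tag, which the software annotates as a partial 8xHis match and the depositor lists as 6xHis. The tag is followed by attB1, the insert, attB2 and the T7 terminator. The attB sites are the scars of the Gateway recombination used to introduce the coding sequence, and the insert occupies the roughly 430 nt between them. A short match to a T7 gene 10B–derived solubility tag lies downstream of attB2, probably reflecting vector sequence rather than a fused tag. The depositor notes a TEV protease cleavage site, though it is not annotated in the feature table. It would presumably allow the His tag to be removed after affinity purification. Transcription depends on T7 RNA polymerase, so expression requires a host such as BL21(DE3), which the depositor recommends, while DH5alpha serves for propagation. The plasmid is intended for producing recombinant A1-LCD X6 protein.
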