Features (pLannotate 1.2.2; 16 found; start..end, strand, type, name):
     21..39      +  promoter       T7 promoter: promoter for bacteriophage T7 RNA polymerase
     71..93      +  RBS            RBS: efficient ribosome binding site from bacteriophage T7 gene 10 (Olins and Rangwala, 1989)
    111..131     +  CDS            8xHis (fragment): 8xHis affinity tag
    140..164     +  protein_bind   attB1: mutant version of attB; recombination site for the Gateway® BP reaction BP Clonase™
    600..624     -  protein_bind   attB2: mutant version of attB; recombination site for the Gateway® BP reaction BP Clonase™
    634..683     +  CDS            SET1 (fragment): solubility-enhancement tag derived from T7 phage gene 10B
    691..738     +  terminator     T7 terminator: transcription terminator for bacteriophage T7 RNA polymerase
    764..1056    -  CDS            TcR (fragment): tetracycline efflux protein; tet; confers resistance to tetracycline
   1104..1132    -  promoter       tet promoter: E. coli promoter for tetracycline efflux protein gene
   1245..1349    +  promoter       AmpR promoter: bla
   1350..2210    +  CDS            AmpR: β-lactamase; bla; confers resistance to ampicillin, carbenicillin, and related antibiotics
   2381..2969    +  rep_origin     ori: high-copy-number ColE1/pMB1/pBR322/pUC origin of replication
   3155..3294    -  misc_feature   bom: basis of mobility region from pBR322
   3396..3587    -  CDS            rop: Rop protein, which maintains plasmids at low copy number; rop
   3604..3984    +  CDS            YPB1_ECOLX: Protein predicted: Swiss-Prot protein existence level 4. From Escherichia coli.
   4226..5130    -  CDS            TcR (fragment): tetracycline efflux protein; tet; confers resistance to tetracycline
>Addgene plasmid #226548 | pDest17_A1-LCD swap X6 | addgene full sequence | sequence record 451391 | Addgene NGS Result
AGATCTCGATCCCGCGAAATTAATACGACTCACTATAGGGAGACCACAACGGTTTCCCTCTAGAAATAAT
TTTGTTTAACTTTAAGAAGGAGATATACATATGTCGTACTACCATCACCATCACCATCACCTCGAATCAA
CAAGTTTGTACAAAAAAGCAGGCTTCGAGAACCTGTATTTTCAAGGTAGCGGTGGTGGTGGTAGCATGTT
TAAATTCAGCAGCAGTGGTCGTGGTGGTCGTCGTCGCAAATTTCGTAGCCGTCGTGGTCGCGGTTTTGGT
AGCGGTCAGGGTAGCAATCGTGGTAGCTCAGGTTTTGGTGGTCCTGGTTCAGGTGGTGGTTATGGTCCTG
GCGGTGGTAGCTTTAACTATAGCGGCAGCGGTGCATATGGTGGTAGTGGTAATAGCCAGTATGGTGATAA
TGGCAGCGGTCAGTTTTATGGTAATAGTCAGATGAATGGTTATGGCAATGGTAATGGTTCTGGTGGCGGT
AGTAATTATAGCAATGGCTCAGGCGGTGGTTTTCGTGGTTTTGGCGGTGGCAATGATGATGGTGATAGCA
ATAACTTTAGCTTTGCCGGTGCAGGTAATGGCTTTTAAGACCCAGCTTTCTTGTACAAAGTGGTTGATTC
GAGGCTGCTAACAAAGCCCGAAAGGAAGCTGAGTTGGCTGCTGCCACCGCTGAGCAATAACTAGCATAAC
CCCTTGGGGCCTCTAAACGGGTCTTGAGGGGTTTTTTGCTGAAAGGAGGAACTATATCCGGATATCCACA
GGACGGGTGTGGTCGCCATGATCGCGTAGTCGATAGTGGCTCCAAGTAGCGAAGCGAGCAGGACTGGGCG
GCGGCCAAAGCGGTCGGACAGTGCTCCGAGAACGGGTGCGCATAGAAATTGCATCAACGCATATAGCGCT
AGCAGCACGCCATAGTGACTGGCGATGCTGTCGGAATGGACGATATCCCGCAAGAGGCCCGGCAGTACCG
GCATAACCAAGCCTATGCCTACAGCATCCAGGGTGACGGTGCCGAGGATGACGATGAGCGCATTGTTAGA
TTTCATACACGGTGCCTGACTGCGTTAGCAATTTAACTGTGATAAACTACCGCATTAAAGCTTATCGATG
ATAAGCTGTCAAACATGAGAATTCTTGAAGACGAAAGGGCCTCGTGATACGCCTATTTTTATAGGTTAAT
GTCATGATAATAATGGTTTCTTAGACGTCAGGTGGCACTTTTCGGGGAAATGTGCGCGGAACCCCTATTT
GTTTATTTTTCTAAATACATTCAAATATGTATCCGCTCATGAGACAATAACCCTGATAAATGCTTCAATA
ATATTGAAAAAGGAAGAGTATGAGTATTCAACATTTCCGTGTCGCCCTTATTCCCTTTTTTGCGGCATTT
TGCCTTCCTGTTTTTGCTCACCCAGAAACGCTGGTGAAAGTAAAAGATGCTGAAGATCAGTTGGGTGCAC
GAGTGGGTTACATCGAACTGGATCTCAACAGCGGTAAGATCCTTGAGAGTTTTCGCCCCGAAGAACGTTT
TCCAATGATGAGCACTTTTAAAGTTCTGCTATGTGGCGCGGTATTATCCCGTGTTGACGCCGGGCAAGAG
CAACTCGGTCGCCGCATACACTATTCTCAGAATGACTTGGTTGAGTACTCACCAGTCACAGAAAAGCATC
TTACGGATGGCATGACAGTAAGAGAATTATGCAGTGCTGCCATAACCATGAGTGATAACACTGCGGCCAA
CTTACTTCTGACAACGATCGGAGGACCGAAGGAGCTAACCGCTTTTTTGCACAACATGGGGGATCATGTA
ACTCGCCTTGATCGTTGGGAACCGGAGCTGAATGAAGCCATACCAAACGACGAGCGTGACACCACGATGC
CTGCAGCAATGGCAACAACGTTGCGCAAACTATTAACTGGCGAACTACTTACTCTAGCTTCCCGGCAACA
ATTAATAGACTGGATGGAGGCGGATAAAGTTGCAGGACCACTTCTGCGCTCGGCCCTTCCGGCTGGCTGG
TTTATTGCTGATAAATCTGGAGCCGGTGAGCGTGGGTCTCGCGGTATCATTGCAGCACTGGGGCCAGATG
GTAAGCCCTCCCGTATCGTAGTTATCTACACGACGGGGAGTCAGGCAACTATGGATGAACGAAATAGACA
GATCGCTGAGATAGGTGCCTCACTGATTAAGCATTGGTAACTGTCAGACCAAGTTTACTCATATATACTT
TAGATTGATTTAAAACTTCATTTTTAATTTAAAAGGATCTAGGTGAAGATCCTTTTTGATAATCTCATGA
CCAAAATCCCTTAACGTGAGTTTTCGTTCCACTGAGCGTCAGACCCCGTAGAAAAGATCAAAGGATCTTC
TTGAGATCCTTTTTTTCTGCGCGTAATCTGCTGCTTGCAAACAAAAAAACCACCGCTACCAGCGGTGGTT
TGTTTGCCGGATCAAGAGCTACCAACTCTTTTTCCGAAGGTAACTGGCTTCAGCAGAGCGCAGATACCAA
ATACTGTCCTTCTAGTGTAGCCGTAGTTAGGCCACCACTTCAAGAACTCTGTAGCACCGCCTACATACCT
CGCTCTGCTAATCCTGTTACCAGTGGCTGCTGCCAGTGGCGATAAGTCGTGTCTTACCGGGTTGGACTCA
AGACGATAGTTACCGGATAAGGCGCAGCGGTCGGGCTGAACGGGGGGTTCGTGCACACAGCCCAGCTTGG
AGCGAACGACCTACACCGAACTGAGATACCTACAGCGTGAGCTATGAGAAAGCGCCACGCTTCCCGAAGG
GAGAAAGGCGGACAGGTATCCGGTAAGCGGCAGGGTCGGAACAGGAGAGCGCACGAGGGAGCTTCCAGGG
GGAAACGCCTGGTATCTTTATAGTCCTGTCGGGTTTCGCCACCTCTGACTTGAGCGTCGATTTTTGTGAT
GCTCGTCAGGGGGGCGGAGCCTATGGAAAAACGCCAGCAACGCGGCCTTTTTACGGTTCCTGGCCTTTTG
CTGGCCTTTTGCTCACATGTTCTTTCCTGCGTTATCCCCTGATTCTGTGGATAACCGTATTACCGCCTTT
GAGTGAGCTGATACCGCTCGCCGCAGCCGAACGACCGAGCGCAGCGAGTCAGTGAGCGAGGAAGCGGAAG
AGCGCCTGATGCGGTATTTTCTCCTTACGCATCTGTGCGGTATTTCACACCGCAATGGTGCACTCTCAGT
ACAATCTGCTCTGATGCCGCATAGTTAAGCCAGTATACACTCCGCTATCGCTACGTGACTGGGTCATGGC
TGCGCCCCGACACCCGCCAACACCCGCTGACGCGCCCTGACGGGCTTGTCTGCTCCCGGCATCCGCTTAC
AGACAAGCTGTGACCGTCTCCGGGAGCTGCATGTGTCAGAGGTTTTCACCGTCATCACCGAAACGCGCGA
GGCAGCTGCGGTAAAGCTCATCAGCGTGGTCGTGAAGCGATTCACAGATGTCTGCCTGTTCATCCGCGTC
CAGCTCGTTGAGTTTCTCCAGAAGCGTTAATGTCTGGCTTCTGATAAAGCGGGCCATGTTAAGGGCGGTT
TTTTCCTGTTTGGTCACTGATGCCTCCGTGTAAGGGGGATTTCTGTTCATGGGGGTAATGATACCGATGA
AACGAGAGAGGATGCTCACGATACGGGTTACTGATGATGAACATGCCCGGTTACTGGAACGTTGTGAGGG
TAAACAACTGGCGGTATGGATGCGGCGGGACCAGAGAAAAATCACTCAGGGTCAATGCCAGCGCTTCGTT
AATACAGATGTAGGTGTTCCACAGGGTAGCCAGCAGCATCCTGCGATGCAGATCCGGAACATAATGGTGC
AGGGCGCTGACTTCCGCGTTTCCAGACTTTACGAAACACGGAAACCGAAGACCATTCATGTTGTTGCTCA
GGTCGCAGACGTTTTGCAGCAGCAGTCGCTTCACGTTCGCTCGCGTATCGGTGATTCATTCTGCTAACCA
GTAAGGCAACCCCGCCAGCCTAGCCGGGTCCTCAACGACAGGAGCACGATCATGCGCACCCGTGGCCAGG
ACCCAACGCTGCCCGAGATGCGCCGCGTGCGGCTGCTGGAGATGGCGGACGCGATGGATATGTTCTGCCA
AGGGTTGGTTTGCGCATTCACAGTTCTCCGCAAGAATTGATTGGCTCCAATTCTTGGAGTGGTGAATCCG
TTAGCGAGGTGCCGCCGGCTTCCATTCAGGTCGAGGTGGCCCGGCTCCATGCACCGCGACGCAACGCGGG
GAGGCAGACAAGGTATAGGGCGGCGCCTACAATCCATGCCAACCCGTTCCATGTGCTCGCCGAGGCGGCA
TAAATCGCCGTGACGATCAGCGGTCCAATGATCGAAGTTAGGCTGGTAAGAGCCGCGAGCGATCCTTGAA
GCTGTCCCTGATGGTCGTCATCTACCTGCCTGGACAGCATGGCCTGCAACGCGGGCATCCCGATGCCGCC
GGAAGCGAGAAGAATCATAATGGGGAAGGCCATCCAGCCTCGCGTCGCGAACGCCAGCAAGACGTAGCCC
AGCGCGTCGGCCGCCATGCCGGCGATAATGGCCTGCTTCTCGCCGAAACGTTTGGTGGCGGGACCAGTGA
CGAAGGCTTGAGCGAGGGCGTGCAAGATTCCGAATACCGCAAGCGACAGGCCGATCATCGTCGCGCTCCA
GCGAAAGCGGTCCTCGCCGAAAATGACCCAGAGCGCTGCCGGCACCTGTCCTACGAGTTGCATGATAAAG
AAGACAGTCATAAGTGCGGCGACGATAGTCATGCCCCGCGCCCACCGGAAGGAGCTGACTGGGTTGAAGG
CTCTCAAGGGCATCGGTCGATCGACGCTCTCCCTTATGCGACTCCTGCATTAGGAAGCAGCCCAGTAGTA
GGTTGAGGCCGTTGAGCACCGCCGCCGCAAGGAATGGTGCATGCAAGGAGATGGCGCCCAACAGTCCCCC
GGCCACGGGGCCTGCCACCATACCCACGCCGAAACAAGCGCTCATGAGCCCGAAGTGGCGAGCCCGATCT
TCCCCATCGGTGATGTCGGCGATATAGGCGCCAGCAACCGCACCTGTGGCGCCGGTGATGCCGGCCACGA
TGCGTCCGGCGTAGAGGATCG
