>Addgene plasmid #226548 | pDest17_A1-LCD swap X6 | depositor partial sequence | sequence record 444138 | ORF Sequence
GGTGGTGGTGGTAGCATGTTTAAATTCAGCAGCAGTGGTCGTGGTGGTCGTCGTCGCAAATTTCGTAGCC
GTCGTGGTCGCGGTTTTGGTAGCGGTCAGGGTAGCAATCGTGGTAGCTCAGGTTTTGGTGGTCCTGGTTC
AGGTGGTGGTTATGGTCCTGGCGGTGGTAGCTTTAACTATAGCGGCAGCGGTGCATATGGTGGTAGTGGT
AATAGCCAGTATGGTGATAATGGCAGCGGTCAGTTTTATGGTAATAGTCAGATGAATGGTTATGGCAATG
GTAATGGTTCTGGTGGCGGTAGTAATTATAGCAATGGCTCAGGCGGTGGTTTTCGTGGTTTTGGCGGTGG
CAATGATGATGGTGATAGCAATAACTTTAGCTTTGCCGGTGCAGGTAATGGCTTT
